>Addgene plasmid #222528 | pPB-cT3G-cERP2-EZH2 | addgene full sequence | sequence record 439908 | Addgene NGS Result
TCACCTCGAGTTTACTCCCTATCAGTGATAGAGAACGTATGAAGAGTTTACTCCCTATCAGTGATAGAGA
ACGTATGCAGACTTTACTCCCTATCAGTGATAGAGAACGTATAAGGAGTTTACTCCCTATCAGTGATAGA
GAACGTATGACCAGTTTACTCCCTATCAGTGATAGAGAACGTATCTACAGTTTACTCCCTATCAGTGATA
GAGAACGTATATCCAGTTTACTCCCTATCAGTGATAGAGAACGTATAAGCTTGCCTATATAAGCAGAGCT
CGTTTAGTGAACCGTCAGATCGCCTGGAGACGCCATCCACGCTGTTTTGACCTCCATAGAAGACACCGGG
ACCGATCCAGCCTACCACAAGTTTGTACAAAAAAGTTGGCATGGGCCAGACTGGGAAGAAATCTGAGAAG
GGACCAGTTTGTTGGCGGAAGCGTGTAAAATCAGAGTACATGCGACTGAGACAGCTCAAGAGGTTCAGAC
GAGCTGATGAAGTAAAGAGTATGTTTAGTTCCAATCGTCAGAAAATTTTGGAAAGAACGGAAATCTTAAA
CCAAGAATGGAAACAGCGAAGGATACAGCCTGTGCACATCCTGACTTCTGTGAGCTCATTGCGCGGGACT
AGGGAGTGTTCGGTGACCAGTGACTTGGATTTTCCAACACAAGTCATCCCATTAAAGACTCTGAATGCAG
TTGCTTCAGTACCCATAATGTATTCTTGGTCTCCCCTACAGCAGAATTTTATGGTGGAAGATGAAACTGT
TTTACATAACATTCCTTATATGGGAGATGAAGTTTTAGATCAGGATGGTACTTTCATTGAAGAACTAATA
AAAAATTATGATGGGAAAGTACACGGGGATAGAGAATGTGGGTTTATAAATGATGAAATTTTTGTGGAGT
TGGTGAATGCCCTTGGTCAATATAATGATGATGACGATGATGATGATGGAGACGATCCTGAAGAAAGAGA
AGAAAAGCAGAAAGATCTGGAGGATCACCGAGATGATAAAGAAAGCCGCCCACCTCGGAAATTTCCTTCT
GATAAAATTTTTGAAGCCATTTCCTCAATGTTTCCAGATAAGGGCACAGCAGAAGAACTAAAGGAAAAAT
ATAAAGAACTCACCGAACAGCAGCTCCCAGGCGCACTTCCTCCTGAATGTACCCCCAACATAGATGGACC
AAATGCTAAATCTGTTCAGAGAGAGCAAAGCTTACACTCCTTTCATACGCTTTTCTGTAGGCGATGTTTT
AAATATGACTGCTTCCTACATCGTAAGTGCAATTATTCTTTTCATGCAACACCCAACACTTATAAGCGGA
AGAACACAGAAACAGCTCTAGACAACAAACCTTGTGGACCACAGTGTTACCAGCATTTGGAGGGAGCAAA
GGAGTTTGCTGCTGCTCTCACCGCTGAGCGGATAAAGACCCCACCAAAACGTCCAGGAGGCCGCAGAAGA
GGACGGCTTCCCAATAACAGTAGCAGGCCCAGCACCCCCACCATTAATGTGCTGGAATCAAAGGATACAG
ACAGTGATAGGGAAGCAGGGACTGAAACGGGGGGAGAGAACAATGATAAAGAAGAAGAAGAGAAGAAAGA
TGAAACTTCGAGCTCCTCTGAAGCAAATTCTCGGTGTCAAACACCAATAAAGATGAAGCCAAATATTGAA
CCTCCTGAGAATGTGGAGTGGAGTGGTGCTGAAGCCTCAATGTTTAGAGTCCTCATTGGCACTTACTATG
ACAATTTCTGTGCCATTGCTAGGTTAATTGGGACCAAAACATGTAGACAGGTGTATGAGTTTAGAGTCAA
AGAATCTAGCATCATAGCTCCAGCTCCCGCTGAGGATGTGGATACTCCTCCAAGGAAAAAGAAGAGGAAA
CACCGGTTGTGGGCTGCACACTGCAGAAAGATACAGCTGAAAAAGGACGGCTCCTCTAACCATGTTTACA
ACTATCAACCCTGTGATCATCCACGGCAGCCTTGTGACAGTTCGTGCCCTTGTGTGATAGCACAAAATTT
TTGTGAAAAGTTTTGTCAATGTAGTTCAGAGTGTCAAAACCGCTTTCCGGGATGCCGCTGCAAAGCACAG
TGCAACACCAAGCAGTGCCCGTGCTACCTGGCTGTCCGAGAGTGTGACCCTGACCTCTGTCTTACTTGTG
GAGCCGCTGACCATTGGGACAGTAAAAATGTGTCCTGCAAGAACTGCAGTATTCAGCGGGGCTCCAAAAA
GCATCTATTGCTGGCACCATCTGACGTGGCAGGCTGGGGGATTTTTATCAAAGATCCTGTGCAGAAAAAT
GAATTCATCTCAGAATACTGTGGAGAGATTATTTCTCAAGATGAAGCTGACAGAAGAGGGAAAGTGTATG
ATAAATACATGTGCAGCTTTCTGTTCAACTTGAACAATGATTTTGTGGTGGATGCAACCCGCAAGGGTAA
CAAAATTCGTTTTGCAAATCATTCGGTAAATCCAAACTGCTATGCAAAAGTTATGATGGTTAACGGTGAT
CACAGGATAGGTATTTTTGCCAAGAGAGCCATCCAGACTGGCGAAGAGCTGTTTTTTGATTACAGATACA
GCCAGGCTGATGCCCTGAAGTATGTCGGCATCGAAAGAGAAATGGAAATCCCTTGCCCAACTTTCTTGTA
CAAAGTGGTATACCCATACGATGTTCCAGATTACGCTTAGTAATGAGAAATACTCAGAAGATGTCACTCA
CCATAGTCCGCAGTGAAAGATAAATGATCGGCAACGCACTTGACGCCAGGTTTTAGAGCTAGAAATAGCA
AGTAGGCCACTGAGCAAGAACTATGAATGAGATCTTTAGACATATTGCGGCCGCTTTCTCCGCGATCCAG
ACATGATAAGATACATTGATGAGTTTGGACAAACCAAAACTAGAATGCAGTGAAAAAAATGCCTTATTTG
TGAAATTTGTGATGCTATTGCCTTATTTGTAACCATTATAAGCTGCAATAAACAAGTTATCTATAACAAG
AAAATATATATATAATAAGTTATCACGTAAGTAGAACATGAAATAACAATATAATTATCGTATGAGTTAA
ATCTTAAAAGTCACGTAAAAGATAATCATGCGTCATTTTGACTCACGCGGTCGTTATAGTTCAAAATCAG
TGACACTTACCGCATTGACAAGCACGCCTCACGGGAGCTCCAAGCGGCGACTGAGATGTCCTAAATGCAC
AGCGACGGATTCGCGCTATTTAGAAAGAGAGAGCAATATTTCAAGAATGCATGCGTCAATTTTACGCAGA
CTATCTTTCTAGGGTTAAGAATTCACTGGCCGTCGTTTTACAACGTCGTGACTGGGAAAACCCTGGCGTT
ACCCAACTTAATCGCCTTGCAGCACATCCCCCTTTCGCCAGCTGGCGTAATAGCGAAGAGGCCCGCACCG
ATCGCCCTTCCCAACAGTTGCGCAGCCTGAATGGCGAATGGCGCCTGATGCGGTATTTTCTCCTTACGCA
TCTGTGCGGTATTTCACACCGCATATGGTGCACTCTCAGTACAATCTGCTCTGATGCCGCATAGTTAAGC
CAGCCCCGACACCCGCCAACACCCGCTGACGCGCCCTGACGGGCTTGTCTGCTCCCGGCATCCGCTTACA
GACAAGCTGTGACCATGTCTCCGGGAGCTGCATGTGTCAGAGGTTTTCACCGTCATCACCGAAACACGCG
AGTTCGAAAGGGCCTCGTGATACGCCTATTTTTATAGGTTAATGTCATGATAATAATGGTTTCTTAGACG
TCAGGTGGCACTTTTCGGGGAAATGTGCGCGGAACCCCTATTTGTTTATTTTTCTAAATACATTCAAATA
TGTATCCGCTCATGAGACAATAACCCTGATAAATGCTTCAATAATATTGAAAAAGGAAGAGTATGAGTAT
TCAACATTTCCGTGTCGCCCTTATTCCCTTTTTTGCGGCATTTTGCCTTCCTGTTTTTGCTCACCCAGAA
ACGCTGGTGAAAGTAAAAGATGCTGAAGATCAGTTGGGTGCACGAGTGGGTTACATCGAACTGGATCTCA
ACAGCGGTAAGATCCTTGAGAGTTTTCGCCCCGAAGAACGTTTTCCAATGATGAGCACTTTTAAAGTTCT
GCTATGTGGCGCGGTATTATCCCGTATTGACGCCGGGCAAGAGCAACTCGGTCGCCGCATACACTATTCT
CAGAATGACTTGGTTGAGTACTCACCAGTCACAGAAAAGCATCTTACGGATGGCATGACAGTAAGAGAAT
TATGCAGTGCTGCCATAACCATGAGTGATAACACTGCGGCCAACTTACTTCTGACAACGATCGGAGGACC
GAAGGAGCTAACCGCTTTTTTGCACAACATGGGGGATCATGTAACTCGCCTTGATCGTTGGGAACCGGAG
CTGAATGAAGCCATACCAAACGACGAGCGTGACACCACGATGCCTGTAGCAATGGCAACAACGTTGCGCA
AACTATTAACTGGCGAACTACTTACTCTAGCTTCCCGGCAACAATTAATAGACTGGATGGAGGCGGATAA
AGTTGCAGGACCACTTCTGCGCTCGGCCCTTCCGGCTGGCTGGTTTATTGCTGATAAATCTGGAGCCGGT
GAGCGTGGTTCACGCGGTATCATTGCAGCACTGGGGCCAGATGGTAAGCCCTCCCGTATCGTAGTTATCT
ACACGACGGGGAGTCAGGCAACTATGGATGAACGAAATAGACAGATCGCTGAGATAGGTGCCTCACTGAT
TAAGCATTGGTAACTGTCAGACCAAGTTTACTCATATATACTTTAGATTGATTTAAAACTTCATTTTTAA
TTTAAAAGGATCTAGGTGAAGATCCTTTTTGATAATCTCATGACCAAAATCCCTTAACGTGAGTTTTCGT
TCCACTGAGCGTCAGACCCCGTAGAAAAGATCAAAGGATCTTCTTGAGATCCTTTTTTTCTGCGCGTAAT
CTGCTGCTTGCAAACAAAAAAACCACCGCTACCAGCGGTGGTTTGTTTGCCGGATCAAGAGCTACCAACT
CTTTTTCCGAAGGTAACTGGCTTCAGCAGAGCGCAGATACCAAATACTGTTCTTCTAGTGTAGCCGTAGT
TAGGCCACCACTTCAAGAACTCTGTAGCACCGCCTACATACCTCGCTCTGCTAATCCTGTTACCAGTGGC
TGCTGCCAGTGGCGATAAGTCGTGTCTTACCGGGTTGGACTCAAGACGATAGTTACCGGATAAGGCGCAG
CGGTCGGGCTGAACGGGGGGTTCGTGCACACAGCCCAGCTTGGAGCGAACGACCTACACCGAACTGAGAT
ACCTACAGCGTGAGCTATGAGAAAGCGCCACGCTTCCCGAAGGGAGAAAGGCGGACAGGTATCCGGTAAG
CGGCAGGGTCGGAACAGGAGAGCGCACGAGGGAGCTTCCAGGGGGAAACGCCTGGTATCTTTATAGTCCT
GTCGGGTTTCGCCACCTCTGACTTGAGCGTCGATTTTTGTGATGCTCGTCAGGGGGGCGGAGCCTATGGA
AAAACGCCAGCAACGCGGCCTTTTTACGGTTCCTGGCCTTTTGCTGGCCTTTTGCTCACATGTTCTTTCC
TGCGTTATCCCCTGATTCTGTGGATAACCGTATTACCGCCTTTGAGTGAGCTGATACCGCTCGCCGCAGC
CGAACGACCGAGCGCAGCGAGTCAGTGAGCGAGGAAGCGGATGAGCGCCCAATACGCAAACCGCCTCTCA
CCGCGCGTTGGCCGATTCATTAATGCAGCTGGCACGACAGGTTTCCCGACTGGAAAGCGGGCAGTGAGCG
CAACGCAAACCGCCTCTCCCCGCGCGTTGGCCGATTCATTAATGCAGCTGGCACGACAGGTTTCCCGACT
GGAAAGCGGGCAGTGAGCGCAACGCAATTAATGTGAGTTAGCTCACTCATTAGGCACCCCAGGCTTTACA
CTTTATGCTTCCGGCTCGTATGTTGTGTGGAATTGTGAGCGGATAACAATTTCACACAGGAAACAGCTAT
GACCATGATTACGCCAAGGTCGACTTAACCCTAGAAAGATAATCATATTGTGACGTACGTTAAAGATAAT
CATGCGTAAAATTGACGCATGTGTTTTATCGGTCTGTATATCGAGGTTTATTTATTAATTTGAATAGATA
TTAAGTTTTATTATATTTACACTTACATACTAATAATAAATTCAACAAACAATTTATTTATGTTTATTTA
TTTATTAAAAAAAAACAAAAACTCAAAATTTCTTCTATAAAGTAACAAAACTTTTAGCAGTGAAAAAAAT
GCTTTATTTGTGAAATTTGTGATGCTATTGCTTTATTTGTAACCATTATAAGCTGCAATAAACAAGTTAA
CAACAACAATTGCATTCATTTTATGTTTCAGGTTCAGGGGGAGGTGTGGGAGGTTTTTTAAAGCAAGTAA
AACCTCTACAAATGTGGTATGGCTGATTATGATCCTCTGGAGATTCATGCGCCAGGTTTTCTGGTCATGC
ACCACGTTCGTGGGCCCTCAGGAACCTCCACGTCAGCGGTAACTGTGAAGCCCAGTCGCTCGTAAAAAGG
AAGATTCCGGGGAGCACTGGTTTCGAGGAACGCCGGCACGCCAGCCCGTTCCGCGGCCTCAACACCAGGA
AGAACGACAGCGCTTCCCAAACCTTTACCTTGGTGATCTGGGCTGACACCGACAGTGGCAAGAAACCACG
CAGGCTCCTTTGGTCTATGAGGAGCCAGCAAGCCCTCCATTTGCTGTTGTGCCGCCAACCTACTCCCTGA
CAGCTCGGCCATCCGCGGACCTATTTCCGCGAACACTGCGCCGGCTTCGACGCTTTCCGGAGTAGTCCAG
ACCGCAACTGCGGCACCATCGTCCGCAACCCAAACTTTACCAATGTCCAGACCCACGCGCGTAAGAAACA
GCTCTTGCAACTCAGTTACCCTCTCTATGTGTCTGTCCGGATCTACGGTATGGCGGGTCGCTGGATAATC
TGCAAATGCTGCGGCAAGTGTTCGGACAGCCCGTGGTACATCGTCACGGGTAGCGAGCCTAACAGTGGGC
TTATATTCCGTCATGGGGCCGGGGTTCTCCTCCACGTCGCCGGCCTGCTTCAGCAGGCTGAAGTTGGTGG
CGCCGCTGCCCCCGGGGAGCATGTCAAGGTCAAAATCGTCAAGAGCGTCAGCAGGCAGCATATCAAGGTC
AAAGTCGTCAAGGGCATCGGCTGGGAGCATGTCTAAGTCAAAATCGTCAAGGGCGTCGGTCGGCCCGCCG
CTTTCGCACTTTAGCTGTTTCTCCAGGCCACATATGATTAGTTCCAGGCCGAAAAGGAAGGCAGGTTCGG
CTCCCTGCCGGTCGAACAGCTCAATTGCTTGTTTCAGAAGTGGGGGCATAGAATCGGTGGTAGGTGTCTC
TCTTTCCTCTTTTGCTACTTGATGCTCCTGTTCCTCCAATACGCAGCCCAGTGTAAAGTGGCCCACGGCG
GACAGAGCGTACAGTGCGTTCTCCAGGGAGAAGCCTTGCTGACACAGGAACGCGAGCTGATTTTCCAGGG
TTTCGTACTGTTTCTCTGTTGGGCGGGTGCCGAGATGCACTTTAGCCCCGTCACGATGTGAGAGGAGAGC
ACAGCGGTATGACTTGGCGTTGTTCCGCAGAAAGTCTTGCCATGACTCGCCTTCCAGGGGGCAGGAGTGG
GTATGATGCCTGTCCAGCATCTCGATTGGCAGGGCATCGAGCAGGGCCCGCTTGTTCTTCACGTGCCAGT
ACAGGGTAGGCTGCTCAACTCCCAGCTTTTGAGCGAGTTTCCTTGTCGTCAGGCCTTCGATACCGACTCC
ATTGAGTAATTCCAGAGCAGAGTTTATGACTTTGCTCTTGTCCAGTCTAGACATCTTATCGTCATCGTCT
TTGTAATCCATGGTGGCGGATCCCGCGTCACGACACCTGTGTTCTGGCGGCAAACCCGTTGCGAAAAAGA
ACGTTCACGGCGACTACTGCACTTATATACGGTTCTCCCCCACCCTCGGGAAAAAGGCGGAGCCAGTACA
CGACATCACTTTCCCAGTTTACCCCGCGCCACCTTCTCTAGGCACCGGTTCAATTGCCGACCCCTCCCCC
CAACTTCTCGGGCACTGTGGGCCATGTGCGCTCTGCCCCATGGTAATAGCCATGACTAATACGTAGATGT
ACTGCCAAGTAGGAAAGTGCCATAAGGTCATGTACTGGGCATAATGCCAGGCGGGCCATTTACCGTCATT
GACGTCAATAGGGGGCGTACTTGGCATATGATACACTTGATGTACTGCCAAGTGGGCAGTTTACCGTAAA
TACTCCACCCATTGACGTCAATGGAAAGTGCCTATTGGCGTTACTATGGGAACATACGTCATTATTGACG
TCAATGGGCGGGGGTCGTTGGGCGGTCAGCCAGGCGGGCCATTTACCGTAAGTTATGTAACGCGGAACTC
CATATATGGGCTATGAACTAATGACCCCGTAATTGATTACTATTAATAACTAGTCAATAATCAATGTCAT
AAGCTCTAATCGCATAATCGAGCTAAGAGCGATTAATATGCTTAGCTAGCTTAGCTAAGCTAGATTTCTC
TATTCTCCCACAATATATAGCAGCTATTAGCTTAGCAGTCCGAATACGATCGTCCACGATCCATAAGCGT
AACACATTTGAGTAGCGACTGACGGGCACCGGAGCCACTCGAGTGGAATTA
Features (pLannotate 1.2.2; 27 found; start..end, strand, type, name):
      8..256     +  promoter       TRE3GV promoter (fragment): 3rd-generation Tet-responsive promoter that can be activated by binding of Tet-On® 3G, optimized for retroviral and lentiviral vectors
    263..304     +  promoter       tight TRE promoter (fragment): Tet-responsive promoter PTight, consisting of seven tet operator sequences followed by the minimal CMV promoter
    368..385     +  protein_bind   attB1 (fragment): mutant version of attB; core recombination site for the Gateway® BP reaction BP Clonase™
    391..2643    +  CDS            EZH2: EZH2_HUMAN - Also known as KMT6. Experimental evidence at protein level: Swiss-Prot protein existence level 1. Polycomb group (PcG) protein. Catalytic subunit of the PRC2/EED-EZH2 complex, which methylates 'Lys-9' (H3K9me) and 'Lys-27' (H3K27me) of histone H3, leading to transcriptional repression of the affected target gene. Able to mono-, di- and trimethylate 'Lys-27' of histone H3 to form H3K27me1, H3K27me2 and H3K27me3, respectively. Displays a preference for substrates with less methylation, loses activity when progressively more methyl groups are incorporated into H3K27, H3K27me0 > H3K27
   2646..2669    -  protein_bind   attB2: mutant version of attB; recombination site for the Gateway® BP reaction BP Clonase™
   2671..2699    +  CDS            3xHA (fragment): three tandem HA epitope tags
   2737..2759    +  promoter       SNR52 promoter (fragment): promoter for the S. cerevisiae small nucleolar RNA gene SNR52
   2780..2803    +  misc_RNA       gRNA scaffold (fragment): guide RNA scaffold for the Streptococcus pyogenes CRISPR/Cas9 system
   2864..2998    -  polyA_signal   SV40 poly(A) signal: SV40 polyadenylation signal
   3311..3468    +  CDS            lacZα (fragment): LacZα fragment of β-galactosidase; lacZ fragment
   3474..3573    -  misc_feature   bom (fragment): basis of mobility region from pBR322
   3677..3712    -  CDS            rop (fragment): Rop protein, which maintains plasmids at low copy number; rop
   3808..3912    +  promoter       AmpR promoter: bla
   3913..4773    +  CDS            AmpR: β-lactamase; bla; confers resistance to ampicillin, carbenicillin, and related antibiotics
   4944..5532    +  rep_origin     ori: high-copy-number ColE1/pMB1/pBR322/pUC origin of replication
   5715..5807    +  CDS            lacI (fragment): lac repressor; lacI; The lac repressor binds to the lac operator to inhibit transcription in E. coli. This inhibition can be relieved by adding lactose or isopropyl-β-D-thiogalactopyranoside (IPTG).
   5813..5896    +  CDS            lacI (fragment): lac repressor; lacI; The lac repressor binds to the lac operator to inhibit transcription in E. coli. This inhibition can be relieved by adding lactose or isopropyl-β-D-thiogalactopyranoside (IPTG).
   5909..5930    +  protein_bind   CAP binding site: CAP binding activates transcription in the presence of cAMP. E. coli catabolite activator protein
   5945..5975    +  promoter       lac promoter: promoter for the E. coli lac operon
   5983..5999    +  protein_bind   lac operator: The lac repressor binds to the lac operator to inhibit transcription in E. coli. This inhibition can be relieved by adding lactose or isopropyl-β-D-thiogalactopyranoside (IPTG). lac repressor encoded by lacI
   6287..6368    -  polyA_signal   SV40 poly(A) signal: SV40 polyadenylation signal
   6391..6474    -  CDS            large T antigen (fragment): large T antigen from SV40 (simian virus 40)
   6488..7084    -  CDS            pac: PUAC_STRAD - Protein predicted: Swiss-Prot protein existence level 4. Detoxification of puromycin. From Streptomyces alboniger.
   7157..7267    -  CDS            VP48: 3 tandem repeats of the minimal activation domain of herpes simplex virus VP16 (Cheng et al., 2013)
   7197..7894    -  CDS            rtTA3 (fragment): reverse tetracycline transactivator 3 activates expression from Tet-responsive promoters in the presence of doxycycline
   7947..8158    -  promoter       EF-1α core promoter: core promoter for human elongation factor EF-1α
   8159..8538    -  enhancer       CMV enhancer: human cytomegalovirus immediate early enhancer
