[The description below was written by a language model from this plasmid's Addgene catalogue record and pLannotate feature annotations shown in this document.]
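Description:
pPB-cT3G-cERP2-EZH2 is a mammalian expression plasmid built on the pPB-cT3G-cERP2 backbone and designed as a PiggyBac transposon for doxycycline-inducible expression of human EZH2. It is an all-in-one Tet-On vector of about 8.7 kb. In bacteria it is maintained through a high-copy ColE1/pUC-type origin and an ampicillin resistance gene (AmpR with its own promoter). In mammalian cells stable integrants are selected with puromycin. The automated feature table does not annotate the PiggyBac terminal repeats, so the transposon boundaries cannot be placed from this record. Several small hits (lacZα, lacI, rop, bom, SNR52 promoter, gRNA scaffold and 3xHA fragments) appear to be backbone remnants or short partial matches rather than functional parts.

The inducible cassette consists of a third-generation Tet-responsive promoter (TRE3G-type, with tet operators and a minimal promoter). It drives the EZH2 coding sequence, which was inserted by Gateway cloning and is flanked by attB1 and attB2 sites, with an SV40 polyadenylation signal downstream. EZH2 is the catalytic subunit of the Polycomb PRC2 complex, which methylates histone H3 lysine 27 to repress target genes. On the opposite strand, a constitutive unit combines the CMV enhancer with the EF-1α core promoter. This unit expresses an rtTA3-type reverse tetracycline transactivator followed by the puromycin N-acetyltransferase gene (pac) and ends with a second SV40 poly(A) signal. How the two coding regions are linked is not annotated.

Because the transactivator and selection marker sit alongside the responsive promoter, a single integration, presumably mediated by a separately supplied PiggyBac transposase, yields puromycin-selectable cells in which doxycycline switches on EZH2. The associated work concerns inducing meiosis from human pluripotent stem cells.
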