Addgene plasmid #222528: pPB-cT3G-cERP2-EZH2
Purpose: PiggyBac transposon plasmid for doxycycline inducible expression of EZH2
Depositing lab: George Church. Depositing organization: Harvard Medical School. Publication: Induction of Meiosis from Human Pluripotent Stem Cells. Pierson Smela M, Adams J, Ma C, Breimann L, Widocki U, Shioda T, Church GM. bioRxiv 2024.05.31.596483 10.1101/2024.05.31.596483.
Backbone
  Vector backbone: pPB-cT3G-cERP2
  Vector type: Mammalian Expression
  Selectable markers: Puromycin
Growth in bacteria
  Bacterial resistance: Ampicillin, 100 μg/mL
  Growth temperature: 37°C
  Growth strain: DH5alpha
  Copy number: High Copy
Gene/Insert
  Gene/Insert name: EZH2
  Species: H. sapiens (human)
  Entrez Gene: EZH2 (a.k.a. ENX-1, ENX1, EZH2b, KMT6, KMT6A, WVS, WVS2)
  Cloning method: Gateway Cloning
Terms and licenses: Academic/Nonprofit Terms; Industry Terms: Not Available to Industry
Depositor comments: Please visit https://doi.org/10.1101/2024.05.31.596483 for bioRxiv preprint.
How to cite: pPB-cT3G-cERP2-EZH2 was a gift from George Church (Addgene plasmid # 222528 ; http://n2t.net/addgene:222528 ; RRID:Addgene_222528)
